Addgene plasmid #40253: pET21b-LOV-ipaA L514K L531E
Depositing lab: Brian Kuhlman. Depositing organization: University of North Carolina at Chapel Hill. Publication: Designing photoswitchable peptides using the AsLOV2 domain. Lungu OI, Hallett RA, Choi EJ, Aiken MJ, Hahn KM, Kuhlman B. Chem Biol. 2012 Apr 20;19(4):507-17. 10.1016/j.chembiol.2012.02.006 PubMed 22520757.
Backbone
  Vector backbone: pET-21b(+)
  Backbone manufacturer: EMD Biosciences
  Backbone size w/o insert (bp): 5442
  Total vector size (bp): 5939
  Vector type: Bacterial Expression
Growth in bacteria
  Bacterial resistance: Ampicillin, 100 μg/mL
  Growth temperature: 37°C
  Growth strain: DH5alpha
  Copy number: High Copy
Gene/Insert
  Gene/Insert name: LOV-ipaA L514K L531E (alt names: Light-sensitive LOV2 domain of Avena Sativa phototropin 1(AsLov2)/Shigella invasin protein ipaA vinculin binding peptide chimera; AsLOV2 (aa 404-546); ipaA (aa 610-631))
  Species: Synthetic; Avena sativa/Shigella flexneri
  Insert size (bp): 497
  Mutation: L514K; L531E; Jα helix region hybridized (AsLOV2 aa 537-546/ipaA aa 610-619), residue 540 changed to isoleucine
  GenBank ID: AAC05083.1 AAP78988.1
  Promoter: T7
  Tag / fusion protein: 6xHis (N terminal on insert)
  Cloning method: Restriction Enzyme; 5′ cloning site NdeI (not destroyed); 3′ cloning site XhoI (not destroyed)
  Sequencing primers: 5′ T7 promoter; 3′ T7 terminator
Terms and licenses: Academic/Nonprofit Terms; Industry Terms: Not Available to Industry
Depositor comments: This vector encodes a photo-activable caged form of the vinculin binding ipaA peptide. It contains a set of mutations, L514K L531E, that increases the dynamic range of the switch. These mutations replace two hydrophobic residues, one in the Jα helix, and the other on the β sheet contacting the Jα helix, with a salt bridge. This design stabilizes interactions between the β-sheet and Ja helix and leads to a more tightly bound helix in the dark state. This set of mutations makes LOV-ipaA a photoswitch with a 49-fold difference between the lit- and dark-state effector binding affinities. Regarding the hybridized region, the first ten residues of the ipaA VBS1 helical peptide were identified as a close match to the last ten residues of the AsLOV2 Jα helix; five of the ten positions are identical, and the hydrophobic residues on the Jα helix that make critical contacts with the AsLOV2 domain β-sheet at residues 539, 542, and 543 are conserved in the alignment with ipaA. Additionally, residues in the ipaA sequence that make extensive contacts with vinculin are conserved in the alignment (Ile 612, Ala 615, Ala 616, and Val 619 in ipaA). Side-chain optimization simulations were used to thread the first ten residues of ipaA onto the last ten residues of the Jα helix. The 540 position on the Jα helix was converted to isoleucine. The LOV-ipaA gene was synthesized with a six histidine N-terminal tag (Genscript, Piscataway, NJ, USA) and cloned into the pET21b vector. All mutations were performed using site-directed mutagenesis. Protein coding sequence of LOV-ipaA L514K L531E: MHHHHHHGSLATTLERIEKNFVITDPRLPDNPIIFASDSFLQLTEYSREEILGRNCRFLQGPETDRATVRKIRDAIDNQTEVTVQLINYTKSGKKFWNLFHLQPMRDQKGDVQYFIGVQKDGTEHVRDAAEREGVMEIKKTANNIIKAAKDVTTSLSKVLKNIN
How to cite: pET21b-LOV-ipaA L514K L531E was a gift from Brian Kuhlman (Addgene plasmid # 40253 ; http://n2t.net/addgene:40253 ; RRID:Addgene_40253)
