[The description below was written by a language model from this plasmid's Addgene catalogue record.]
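Description:
pET21b-LOV-ipaA L514K L531E is a bacterial expression plasmid built on the pET-21b(+) backbone, about 5.9 kb in total, maintained at high copy in E. coli and selected with ampicillin. A synthetic insert of roughly 500 bp was cloned between the NdeI and XhoI sites, both of which remain intact. It sits under the T7 promoter, so expression requires a host that supplies T7 RNA polymerase. The encoded protein carries an N-terminal 6xHis tag that was included in the synthesized gene, allowing affinity purification. No feature table accompanies the record, so other backbone elements are not itemised.

The insert encodes a designed photoswitch in which the light-sensitive LOV2 domain of Avena sativa phototropin 1 (residues 404–546) is fused to the vinculin-binding peptide of the Shigella flexneri invasin ipaA (residues 610–631). The two parts overlap rather than being simply joined. The last ten residues of the LOV2 Jα helix were merged with the first ten residues of the ipaA helix, which align closely. The merged segment keeps both the hydrophobic contacts to the LOV2 β-sheet and the residues important for binding vinculin, and position 540 was changed to isoleucine. In the dark, the Jα helix packs against the LOV2 core and cages the peptide, and illumination releases it for binding.

This variant adds L514K and L531E, which replace a hydrophobic pair at the helix/β-sheet interface with a salt bridge. The helix is therefore held more tightly in the dark state, and the depositor reports a 49-fold difference between lit- and dark-state binding affinities. The construct is suited to producing recombinant protein for studying light-controlled peptide–vinculin binding.
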