>Addgene plasmid #40253 | pET21b-LOV-ipaA L514K L531E | addgene partial sequence | sequence record 52522 | T7 5'-TAATACGACTCACTATAGGG-3'
GAAATAATTTTGTTTAACTTTAAGAAGGAGATATACATATGCATCATCATCATCATCATGGCAGCCTGGC
GACCACCCTGGAACGTATTGAAAAGAACTTTGTGATTACCGATCCGCGTCTGCCGGATAACCCGATTATT
TTTGCGAGCGATAGCTTTCTGCAGCTGACCGAATATAGCCGTGAAGAAATTCTGGGCCGTAACTGCCGTT
TTCTGCAGGGCCCGGAAACCGATCGTGCGACCGTGCGTAAAATTCGTGATGCGATTGATAACCAGACCGA
AGTGACCGTGCAGCTGATTAACTATACCAAAAGCGGCAAAAAATTTTGGAACCTGTTTCATCTGCAGCCG
ATGCGTGATCAGAAAGGCGATGTGCAGTATTTTATTGGCGTGCAGAAGGATGGTACCGAACATGTGCGTG
ATGCGGCGGAACGTGAAGGCGTGATGGAAATCAAGAAAACCGCGAACAACATTATTAAAGCGGCGAAAGA
TGTGACCACCAGCCTGAGCAAAGTGCTGAAAAACATTAACTAACTCGAGCACCACCACCACCACCACTGA
GATCCGGCTGCTAACAAAGCCCGAAAGGAAGCTGAGTTGGCTGCTGCCACCGCTGAGCAATAACTAGCAT
AACCCCTTGGGGCCTCTAAACGGGTCTTGAGGGGTTTTTTGCTGAAAGGAGGAACTATATCCGGATTGGC
GAATGGG
[124 nt withheld, positions 708-831]
C
[77 nt withheld, positions 833-909]
